Addgene plasmid #116361: pHAGE-ERBB3-G40S
Purpose: Lentiviral expression of ERBB3 G40S
Depositing lab: Gordon Mills & Kenneth Scott. Depositing organization: Baylor College of Medicine. Publication: Systematic Functional Annotation of Somatic Mutations in Cancer. Ng PK, Li J, Jeong KJ, Shao S, Chen H, Tsang YH, Sengupta S, Wang Z, Bhavana VH, Tran R, Soewito S, Minussi DC, Moreno D, Kong K, Dogruluk T, Lu H, Gao J, Tokheim C, Zhou DC, Johnson AM, Zeng J, Ip CKM, Ju Z, Wester M, Yu S, Li Y, Vellano CP, Schultz N, Karchin R, Ding L, Lu Y, Cheung LWT, Chen K, Shaw KR, Meric-Bernstam F, Scott KL, Yi S, Sahni N, Liang H, Mills GB. Cancer Cell. 2018 Mar 12;33(3):450-462.e10. doi: 10.1016/j.ccell.2018.01.021. PubMed 29533785.
Backbone
  Vector backbone: pHAGE
  Vector type: Lentiviral
Growth in bacteria
  Bacterial resistance: Ampicillin, 100 μg/mL
  Growth temperature: 37°C
  Growth strain: Stbl3
  Copy number: High Copy
Gene/Insert
  Gene/Insert name: ERBB3
  Species: H. sapiens (human)
  Mutation: G40S
  Entrez Gene: ERBB3 (a.k.a. ErbB-3, FERLK, HER3, LCCS2, MDA-BF-1, VSCN1, c-erbB-3, c-erbB3, erbB3-S, p180-ErbB3, p45-sErbB3, p85-sErbB3)
  Cloning method: Gateway Cloning
Terms and licenses: Academic/Nonprofit Terms; Industry Terms: Not Available to Industry
How to cite: pHAGE-ERBB3-G40S was a gift from Gordon Mills & Kenneth Scott (Addgene plasmid # 116361 ; http://n2t.net/addgene:116361 ; RRID:Addgene_116361)
