[The description below was written by a language model from this plasmid's Addgene catalogue record and the feature table of its GenBank file.]
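Description:
pHAGE-ERBB3-G40S is an HIV-1-based lentiviral expression plasmid of about 12.5 kb, built on the pHAGE backbone, that carries the human receptor tyrosine kinase gene ERBB3 (HER3) with a G40S substitution. It is propagated in E. coli through a high-copy ColE1/pUC-type origin and selected with ampicillin via the bla gene. A recombination-deficient strain is recorded for growth, as is usual for plasmids containing repeated LTRs.

The viral portion runs from a full-length HIV-1 LTR at the 5' end (labelled as a 3' LTR in the annotation) through the Psi packaging signal, the Rev response element and the cPPT/CTS. It ends in a U3-deleted, self-inactivating 3' LTR, so integrated proviruses lack LTR promoter activity. Expression comes from an internal human EF-1-alpha promoter with its first intron.

The ERBB3 open reading frame is not annotated as a feature. It evidently occupies the roughly 4 kb interval between the attB1 and attB2 sites left by Gateway recombination. Downstream lie short T3 and T7 promoter sequences, an attB4 site and a V5 epitope tag; the record does not say whether the V5 tag is fused in frame to the insert. An EMCV IRES then drives translation of puromycin N-acetyltransferase from the same transcript, linking puromycin resistance to transgene expression. A WPRE enhances transcript stability and expression.

The construct is intended for producing lentivirus, with packaging functions supplied in trans, to stably express this ERBB3 variant in mammalian cells. It was deposited with a study that systematically annotated the function of somatic cancer mutations.
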