LOCUS       Exported 12518 bp ds-DNA circular SYN 12-MAY-2021
DEFINITION  Lentiviral expression of ERBB3 G40S.
ACCESSION   .
VERSION     .
KEYWORDS    pHAGE-ERBB3-G40S
SOURCE      synthetic DNA construct
  ORGANISM  synthetic DNA construct
REFERENCE   1 (bases 1 to 12518)
  AUTHORS   Ng PK, Li J, Jeong KJ, Shao S, Chen H, Tsang YH, Sengupta S, Wang Z,
            Bhavana VH, Tran R, Soewito S, Minussi DC, Moreno D, Kong K,
            Dogruluk T, Lu H, Gao J, Tokheim C, Zhou DC, Johnson AM, Zeng J, Ip
            CKM, Ju Z, Wester M, Yu S, Li Y, Vellano CP, Schultz N, Karchin R,
            Ding L, Lu Y, Cheung LWT, Chen K, Shaw KR, Meric-Bernstam F, Scott
            KL, Yi S, Sahni N, Liang H, Mills GB
  TITLE     Systematic Functional Annotation of Somatic Mutations in Cancer.
  JOURNAL   Cancer Cell. 2018 Mar 12;33(3):450-462.e10. doi:
            10.1016/j.ccell.2018.01.021.
  PUBMED    29533785
REFERENCE   2 (bases 1 to 12518)
  AUTHORS   .
  TITLE     Direct Submission
  JOURNAL   Exported May 12, 2021 from SnapGene Server 1.1.58
            http://www.snapgene.com
FEATURES             Location/Qualifiers
     source          1..12518
                     /organism="synthetic DNA construct"
                     /mol_type="other DNA"
     LTR             1..634
                     /label=3' LTR
                     /note="3' long terminal repeat (LTR) from HIV-1"
     misc_feature    681..806
                     /label=HIV-1 Psi
                     /note="packaging signal of human immunodeficiency virus
                     type 1"
     misc_feature    1303..1536
                     /label=RRE
                     /note="The Rev response element (RRE) of HIV-1 allows for
                     Rev-dependent mRNA export from the nucleus to the
                     cytoplasm."
     CDS             1721..1765
                     /codon_start=1
                     /product="antigenic peptide corresponding to amino acids
                     655 to 669 of the HIV envelope protein gp41 (Lutje Hulsik
                     et al., 2013)"
                     /label=gp41 peptide
                     /note="recognized by the 2H10 single-chain llama nanobody"
                     /translation="KNEQELLELDKWASL"
     misc_feature    2058..2175
                     /label=cPPT/CTS
                     /note="central polypurine tract and central termination
                     sequence of HIV-1"
     promoter        2223..3401
                     /label=EF-1-alpha promoter
                     /note="strong constitutive promoter for human elongation
                     factor EF-1-alpha"
     intron          2454..3392
                     /label=EF-1-alpha intron A
                     /note="intron upstream of the start codon of human
                     EF-1-alpha"
     primer_bind     3349..3369
                     /label=EF1a-F
                     /note="Human elongation factor-1a promoter, forward primer"
     protein_bind    3421..3445
                     /gene="mutant version of attB"
                     /label=attB1
                     /bound_moiety="BP Clonase(TM)"
                     /note="recombination site for the Gateway(R) BP reaction"
     protein_bind    complement(7478..7502)
                     /gene="mutant version of attB"
                     /label=attB2
                     /bound_moiety="BP Clonase(TM)"
                     /note="recombination site for the Gateway(R) BP reaction"
     promoter        7510..7528
                     /label=T3 promoter
                     /note="promoter for bacteriophage T3 RNA polymerase"
     primer_bind     complement(7553..7572)
                     /label=T7
                     /note="T7 promoter, forward primer"
     promoter        complement(7554..7572)
                     /label=T7 promoter
                     /note="promoter for bacteriophage T7 RNA polymerase"
     protein_bind    complement(7578..7598)
                     /gene="mutant version of attB"
                     /label=attB4
                     /bound_moiety="BP Clonase(TM)"
                     /note="core recombination site for the Gateway(R) BP
                     reaction"
     CDS             7652..7693
                     /codon_start=1
                     /product="epitope tag from simian virus 5"
                     /label=V5 tag
                     /translation="GKPIPNPLLGLDST"
     misc_feature    7714..8281
                     /label=IRES
                     /note="internal ribosome entry site (IRES) of the
                     encephalomyocarditis virus (EMCV)"
     misc_feature    7731..8283
                     /label=IRES
                     /note="internal ribosome entry site (IRES) of the
                     encephalomyocarditis virus (EMCV)"
     primer_bind     complement(7875..7892)
                     /label=IRES reverse
                     /note="IRES internal ribosome entry site, reverse primer.
                     Also called pCDH-rev"
     primer_bind     8102..8121
                     /label=IRES-F
                     /note="IRES internal ribosome entry site, forward primer"
     CDS             8295..8894
                     /codon_start=1
                     /gene="pac from Streptomyces alboniger"
                     /product="puromycin N-acetyltransferase"
                     /label=PuroR
                     /note="confers resistance to puromycin"
                     /translation="MTEYKPTVRLATRDDVPRAVRTLAAAFADYPATRHTVDPDRHIER
                     VTELQELFLTRVGLDIGKVWVADDGAAVAVWTTPESVEAGAVFAEIGPRMAELSGSRLA
                     AQQQMEGLLAPHRPKEPAWFLATVGVSPDHQGKGLGSAVVLPGVEAAERAGVPAFLETS
                     APRNLPFYERLGFTVTADVEVPEGPRTWCMTRKPGA"
     primer_bind     complement(8295..8314)
                     /label=Puro-R
                     /note="Puromycin resistance gene, reverse primer. Also
                     called puro-variant-R"
     primer_bind     8791..8811
                     /label=Puro-F
                     /note="Puromycin resistance gene, forward primer"
     misc_feature    8908..9496
                     /label=WPRE
                     /note="woodchuck hepatitis virus posttranscriptional
                     regulatory element"
     primer_bind     complement(8961..8981)
                     /label=WPRE-R
                     /note="WPRE, reverse primer"
     CDS             complement(9379..9390)
                     /codon_start=1
                     /product="Factor Xa recognition and cleavage site"
                     /label=Factor Xa site
                     /translation="IEGR"
     LTR             9571..9804
                     /label=3' LTR (Delta-U3)
                     /note="self-inactivating 3' long terminal repeat (LTR) from
                     HIV-1"
     primer_bind     complement(9923..9941)
                     /label=pBRforEco
                     /note="pBR322 vectors, upsteam of EcoRI site, forward
                     primer"
     promoter        10009..10113
                     /gene="bla"
                     /label=AmpR promoter
     CDS             10114..10974
                     /codon_start=1
                     /gene="bla"
                     /product="beta-lactamase"
                     /label=AmpR
                     /note="confers resistance to ampicillin, carbenicillin, and
                     related antibiotics"
                     /translation="MSIQHFRVALIPFFAAFCLPVFAHPETLVKVKDAEDQLGARVGYI
                     ELDLNSGKILESFRPEERFPMMSTFKVLLCGAVLSRVDAGQEQLGRRIHYSQNDLVEYS
                     PVTEKHLTDGMTVRELCSAAITMSDNTAANLLLTTIGGPKELTAFLHNMGDHVTRLDRW
                     EPELNEAIPNDERDTTMPVAMATTLRKLLTGELLTLASRQQLIDWMEADKVAGPLLRSA
                     LPAGWFIADKSGAGERGSRGIIAALGPDGKPSRIVVIYTTGSQATMDERNRQIAEIGAS
                     LIKHW"
     primer_bind     complement(10332..10351)
                     /label=Amp-R
                     /note="Ampicillin resistance gene, reverse primer"
     rep_origin      11145..11733
                     /direction=RIGHT
                     /label=ori
                     /note="high-copy-number ColE1/pMB1/pBR322/pUC origin of
                     replication"
     primer_bind     11634..11653
                     /label=pBR322ori-F
                     /note="pBR322 origin, forward primer"
     primer_bind     11887..11904
                     /label=L4440
                     /note="L4440 vector, forward primer"
     primer_bind     11996..12015
                     /label=SV40pro-F
                     /note="SV40 promoter/origin, forward primer"
     protein_bind    12144..12165
                     /label=CAP binding site
                     /bound_moiety="E. coli catabolite activator protein"
                     /note="CAP binding activates transcription in the presence
                     of cAMP."
     promoter        12180..12210
                     /label=lac promoter
                     /note="promoter for the E. coli lac operon"
     protein_bind    12218..12234
                     /label=lac operator
                     /bound_moiety="lac repressor encoded by lacI"
                     /note="The lac repressor binds to the lac operator to
                     inhibit transcription in E. coli. This inhibition can be
                     relieved by adding lactose or
                     isopropyl-beta-D-thiogalactopyranoside (IPTG)."
     primer_bind     12223..12245
                     /label=M13/pUC Reverse
                     /note="In lacZ gene"
     primer_bind     12242..12258
                     /label=M13 rev
                     /note="common sequencing primer, one of multiple similar
                     variants"
     primer_bind     12242..12258
                     /label=M13 Reverse
                     /note="In lacZ gene. Also called M13-rev"
     primer_bind     12308..12327
                     /label=EBV-rev
                     /note="SV40 polyA terminator, reverse primer"
ORIGIN
        1 tggaagggct aattcactcc caaagaagac aagatatcct tgatctgtgg atctaccaca
       61 cacaaggcta cttccctgat tagcagaact acacaccagg gccaggggtc agatatccac
      121 tgacctttgg atggtgctac aagctagtac cagttgagcc agataaggta gaagaggcca
      181 ataaaggaga gaacaccagc ttgttacacc ctgtgagcct gcatgggatg gatgacccgg
      241 agagagaagt gttagagtgg aggtttgaca gccgcctagc atttcatcac gtggcccgag
      301 agctgcatcc ggagtacttc aagaactgct gatatcgagc ttgctacaag ggactttccg
      361 ctggggactt tccagggagg cgtggcctgg gcgggactgg ggagtggcga gccctcagat
      421 cctgcatata agcagctgct ttttgcctgt actgggtctc tctggttaga ccagatctga
      481 gcctgggagc tctctggcta actagggaac ccactgctta agcctcaata aagcttgcct
      541 tgagtgcttc aagtagtgtg tgcccgtctg ttgtgtgact ctggtaacta gagatccctc
      601 agaccctttt agtcagtgtg gaaaatctct agcagtggcg cccgaacagg gacttgaaag
      661 cgaaagggaa accagaggag ctctctcgac gcaggactcg gcttgctgaa gcgcgcacgg
      721 caagaggcga ggggcggcga ctggtgagta cgccaaaaat tttgactagc ggaggctaga
      781 aggagagaga tgggtgcgag agcgtcagta ttaagcgggg gagaattaga tcgcgatggg
      841 aaaaaattcg gttaaggcca gggggaaaga aaaaatataa attaaaacat atagtatggg
      901 caagcaggga gctagaacga ttcgcagtta atcctggcct gttagaaaca tcagaaggct
      961 gtagacaaat actgggacag ctacaaccat cccttcagac aggatcagaa gaacttagat
     1021 cattatataa tacagtagca accctctatt gtgtgcatca aaggatagag ataaaagaca
     1081 ccaaggaagc tttagacaag atagaggaag agcaaaacaa aagtaagacc accgcacagc
     1141 aagcggccgg ccgctgatct tcagacctgg aggaggagat atgagggaca attggagaag
     1201 tgaattatat aaatataaag tagtaaaaat tgaaccatta ggagtagcac ccaccaaggc
     1261 aaagagaaga gtggtgcaga gagaaaaaag agcagtggga ataggagctt tgttccttgg
     1321 gttcttggga gcagcaggaa gcactatggg cgcagcgtca atgacgctga cggtacaggc
     1381 cagacaatta ttgtctggta tagtgcagca gcagaacaat ttgctgaggg ctattgaggc
     1441 gcaacagcat ctgttgcaac tcacagtctg gggcatcaag cagctccagg caagaatcct
     1501 ggctgtggaa agatacctaa aggatcaaca gctcctgggg atttggggtt gctctggaaa
     1561 actcatttgc accactgctg tgccttggaa tgctagttgg agtaataaat ctctggaaca
     1621 gatttggaat cacacgacct ggatggagtg ggacagagaa attaacaatt acacaagctt
     1681 aatacactcc ttaattgaag aatcgcaaaa ccagcaagaa aagaatgaac aagaattatt
     1741 ggaattagat aaatgggcaa gtttgtggaa ttggtttaac ataacaaatt ggctgtggta
     1801 tataaaatta ttcataatga tagtaggagg cttggtaggt ttaagaatag tttttgctgt
     1861 actttctata gtgaatagag ttaggcaggg atattcacca ttatcgtttc agacccacct
     1921 cccaaccccg aggggacccg acaggcccga aggaatagaa gaagaaggtg gagagagaga
     1981 cagagacaga tccattcgat tagtgaacgg atctcgacgg tatcgccgaa ttcacaaatg
     2041 gcagtattca tccacaattt taaaagaaaa ggggggattg gggggtacag tgcaggggaa
     2101 agaatagtag acataatagc aacagacata caaactaaag aattacaaaa acaaattaca
     2161 aaaattcaaa attttcgggt ttattacagg gacagcagag atccagtttg gactagtcgt
     2221 gaggctccgg tgcccgtcag tgggcagagc gcacatcgcc cacagtcccc gagaagttgg
     2281 ggggaggggt cggcaattga accggtgcct agagaaggtg gcgcggggta aactgggaaa
     2341 gtgatgtcgt gtactggctc cgcctttttc ccgagggtgg gggagaaccg tatataagtg
     2401 cagtagtcgc cgtgaacgtt ctttttcgca acgggtttgc cgccagaaca caggtaagtg
     2461 ccgtgtgtgg ttcccgcggg cctggcctct ttacgggtta tggcccttgc gtgccttgaa
     2521 ttacttccac ctggctgcag tacgtgattc ttgatcccga gcttcgggtt ggaagtgggt
     2581 gggagagttc gaggccttgc gcttaaggag ccccttcgcc tcgtgcttga gttgaggcct
     2641 ggcctgggcg ctggggccgc cgcgtgcgaa tctggtggca ccttcgcgcc tgtctcgctg
     2701 ctttcgataa gtctctagcc atttaaaatt tttgatgacc tgctgcgacg ctttttttct
     2761 ggcaagatag tcttgtaaat gcgggccaag atctgcacac tggtatttcg gtttttgggg
     2821 ccgcgggcgg cgacggggcc cgtgcgtccc agcgcacatg ttcggcgagg cggggcctgc
     2881 gagcgcggcc accgagaatc ggacgggggt agtctcaagc tggccggcct gctctggtgc
     2941 ctggcctcgc gccgccgtgt atcgccccgc cctgggcggc aaggctggcc cggtcggcac
     3001 cagttgcgtg agcggaaaga tggccgcttc ccggccctgc tgcagggagc tcaaaatgga
     3061 ggacgcggcg ctcgggagag cgggcgggtg agtcacccac acaaaggaaa agggcctttc
     3121 cgtcctcagc cgtcgcttca tgtgactcca cggagtaccg ggcgccgtcc aggcacctcg
     3181 attagttctc gagcttttgg agtacgtcgt ctttaggttg gggggagggg ttttatgcga
     3241 tggagtttcc ccacactgag tgggtggaga ctgaagttag gccagcttgg cacttgatgt
     3301 aattctcctt ggaatttgcc ctttttgagt ttggatcttg gttcattctc aagcctcaga
     3361 cagtggttca aagttttttt cttccatttc aggtgtcgtg aagcggccct gcagatatca
     3421 acaagtttgt acaaaaaagc aggcaccatg agggcgaacg acgctctgca ggtgctgggc
     3481 ttgcttttca gcctggcccg gggctccgag gtgggcaact ctcaggcagt gtgtcctggg
     3541 actctgaatg gcctgagtgt gaccagcgat gctgagaacc aataccagac actgtacaag
     3601 ctctacgaga ggtgtgaggt ggtgatgggg aaccttgaga ttgtgctcac gggacacaat
     3661 gccgacctct ccttcctgca gtggattcga gaagtgacag gctatgtcct cgtggccatg
     3721 aatgaattct ctactctacc attgcccaac ctccgcgtgg tgcgagggac ccaggtctac
     3781 gatgggaagt ttgccatctt cgtcatgttg aactataaca ccaactccag ccacgctctg
     3841 cgccagctcc gcttgactca gctcaccgag attctgtcag ggggtgttta tattgagaag
     3901 aacgataagc tttgtcacat ggacacaatt gactggaggg acatcgtgag ggaccgagat
     3961 gctgagatag tggtgaagga caatggcaga agctgtcccc cctgtcatga ggtttgcaag
     4021 gggcgatgct ggggtcctgg atcagaagac tgccagacat tgaccaagac catctgtgct
     4081 cctcagtgta atggtcactg ctttgggccc aaccccaacc agtgctgcca tgatgagtgt
     4141 gccgggggct gctcaggccc tcaggacaca gactgctttg cctgccggca cttcaatgac
     4201 agtggagcct gtgtacctcg ctgtccacag cctcttgtct acaacaagct aactttccag
     4261 ctggaaccca atccccacac caagtatcag tatggaggag tttgtgtagc cagctgtccc
     4321 cataactttg tggtggatca aacatcctgt gtcagggcct gtcctcctga caagatggaa
     4381 gtagataaaa atgggctcaa gatgtgtgag ccttgtgggg gactatgtcc caaagcctgt
     4441 gagggaacag gctctgggag ccgcttccag actgtggact cgagcaacat tgatggattt
     4501 gtgaactgca ccaagatcct gggcaacctg gactttctga tcaccggcct caatggagac
     4561 ccctggcaca agatccctgc cctggaccca gagaagctca atgtcttccg gacagtacgg
     4621 gagatcacag gttacctgaa catccagtcc tggccgcccc acatgcacaa cttcagtgtt
     4681 ttttccaatt tgacaaccat tggaggcaga agcctctaca accggggctt ctcattgttg
     4741 atcatgaaga acttgaatgt cacatctctg ggcttccgat ccctgaagga aattagtgct
     4801 gggcgtatct atataagtgc caataggcag ctctgctacc accactcttt gaactggacc
     4861 aaggtgcttc gggggcctac ggaagagcga ctagacatca agcataatcg gccgcgcaga
     4921 gactgcgtgg cagagggcaa agtgtgtgac ccactgtgct cctctggggg atgctggggc
     4981 ccaggccctg gtcagtgctt gtcctgtcga aattatagcc gaggaggtgt ctgtgtgacc
     5041 cactgcaact ttctgaatgg ggagcctcga gaatttgccc atgaggccga atgcttctcc
     5101 tgccacccgg aatgccaacc catggagggc actgccacat gcaatggctc gggctctgat
     5161 acttgtgctc aatgtgccca ttttcgagat gggccccact gtgtgagcag ctgcccccat
     5221 ggagtcctag gtgccaaggg cccaatctac aagtacccag atgttcagaa tgaatgtcgg
     5281 ccctgccatg agaactgcac ccaggggtgt aaaggaccag agcttcaaga ctgtttagga
     5341 caaacactgg tgctgatcgg caaaacccat ctgacaatgg ctttgacagt gatagcagga
     5401 ttggtagtga ttttcatgat gctgggcggc acttttctct actggcgtgg gcgccggatt
     5461 cagaataaaa gggctatgag gcgatacttg gaacggggtg agagcataga gcctctggac
     5521 cccagtgaga aggctaacaa agtcttggcc agaatcttca aagagacaga gctaaggaag
     5581 cttaaagtgc ttggctcggg tgtctttgga actgtgcaca aaggagtgtg gatccctgag
     5641 ggtgaatcaa tcaagattcc agtctgcatt aaagtcattg aggacaagag tggacggcag
     5701 agttttcaag ctgtgacaga tcatatgctg gccattggca gcctggacca tgcccacatt
     5761 gtaaggctgc tgggactatg cccagggtca tctctgcagc ttgtcactca atatttgcct
     5821 ctgggttctc tgctggatca tgtgagacaa caccgggggg cactggggcc acagctgctg
     5881 ctcaactggg gagtacaaat tgccaaggga atgtactacc ttgaggaaca tggtatggtg
     5941 catagaaacc tggctgcccg aaacgtgcta ctcaagtcac ccagtcaggt tcaggtggca
     6001 gattttggtg tggctgacct gctgcctcct gatgataagc agctgctata cagtgaggcc
     6061 aagactccaa ttaagtggat ggcccttgag agtatccact ttgggaaata cacacaccag
     6121 agtgatgtct ggagctatgg tgtgacagtt tgggagttga tgaccttcgg ggcagagccc
     6181 tatgcagggc tacgattggc tgaagtacca gacctgctag agaaggggga gcggttggca
     6241 cagccccaga tctgcacaat tgatgtctac atggtgatgg tcaagtgttg gatgattgat
     6301 gagaacattc gcccaacctt taaagaacta gccaatgagt tcaccaggat ggcccgagac
     6361 ccaccacggt atctggtcat aaagagagag agtgggcctg gaatagcccc tgggccagag
     6421 ccccatggtc tgacaaacaa gaagctagag gaagtagagc tggagccaga actagaccta
     6481 gacctagact tggaagcaga ggaggacaac ctggcaacca ccacactggg ctccgccctc
     6541 agcctaccag ttggaacact taatcggcca cgtgggagcc agagcctttt aagtccatca
     6601 tctggataca tgcccatgaa ccagggtaat cttggggagt cttgccagga gtctgcagtt
     6661 tctgggagca gtgaacggtg cccccgtcca gtctctctac acccaatgcc acggggatgc
     6721 ctggcatcag agtcatcaga ggggcatgta acaggctctg aggctgagct ccaggagaaa
     6781 gtgtcaatgt gtaggagccg gagcaggagc cggagcccac ggccacgcgg agatagcgcc
     6841 taccattccc agcgccacag tctgctgact cctgttaccc cactctcccc acccgggtta
     6901 gaggaagagg atgtcaacgg ttatgtcatg ccagatacac acctcaaagg tactccctcc
     6961 tcccgggaag gcaccctttc ttcagtgggt ctcagttctg tcctgggtac tgaagaagaa
     7021 gatgaagatg aggagtatga atacatgaac cggaggagaa ggcacagtcc acctcatccc
     7081 cctaggccaa gttcccttga ggagctgggt tatgagtaca tggatgtggg gtcagacctc
     7141 agtgcctctc tgggcagcac acagagttgc ccactccacc ctgtacccat catgcccact
     7201 gcaggcacaa ctccagatga agactatgaa tatatgaatc ggcaacgaga tggaggtggt
     7261 cctgggggtg attatgcagc catgggggcc tgcccagcat ctgagcaagg gtatgaagag
     7321 atgagagctt ttcaggggcc tggacatcag gccccccatg tccattatgc ccgcctaaaa
     7381 actctacgta gcttagaggc tacagactct gcctttgata accctgatta ctggcatagc
     7441 aggcttttcc ccaaggctaa tgcccagaga acgtagaacc cagctttctt gtacaaagtg
     7501 gtgatatcca attaaccctc actaaaggtt gtatgtgagt ttagattaat gaccctatag
     7561 tgagtcgtat taccacccaa cttttctata caaagtggtt gatatccagc acagtggcgg
     7621 ccgctcgagt ctagagggcc cgcggttcga aggtaagcct atccctaacc ctctcctcgg
     7681 tctcgattct acgcgtaccg gttagtaatg agatccctcc cccccccnta acgttactgg
     7741 ccgaagccgc ttggaataag gccggtgtgc gtttgtctat atgttatttt ccaccatatt
     7801 gccgtctttt ggcaatgtga gggcccggaa acctggccct gtcttcttga cgagcattcc
     7861 taggggtctt tcccctctcg ccaaaggaat gcaaggtctg ttgaatgtcg tgaaggaagc
     7921 agttcctctg gaagcttctt gaagacaaac aacgtctgta gcgacccttt gcaggcagcg
     7981 gaacccccca cctggcgaca ggtgcctctg cggccaaaag ccacgtgtat aagatacacc
     8041 tgcaaaggcg gcacaacccc agtgccacgt tgtgagttgg atagttgtgg aaagagtcaa
     8101 atggctctcc tcaagcgtat tcaacaaggg gctgaaggat gcccagaagg taccccattg
     8161 tatgggatct gatctggggc ctcggtgcac atgctttaca tgtgtttagt cgaggttaaa
     8221 aaaacgtcta ggccccccga accacgggga cgtggttttc ctttgaaaaa cacgatgata
     8281 atatggccac acatatgacc gagtacaagc ccacggtgcg cctcgccacc cgcgacgacg
     8341 tccccagggc cgtacgcacc ctcgccgccg cgttcgccga ctaccccgcc acgcgccaca
     8401 ccgtcgatcc ggaccgccac atcgagcggg tcaccgagct gcaagaactc ttcctcacgc
     8461 gcgtcgggct cgacatcggc aaggtgtggg tcgcggacga cggcgccgcg gtggcggtct
     8521 ggaccacgcc ggagagcgtc gaagcggggg cggtgttcgc cgagatcggc ccgcgcatgg
     8581 ccgagttgag cggttcccgg ctggccgcgc agcaacagat ggaaggcctc ctggcgccgc
     8641 accggcccaa ggagcccgcg tggttcctgg ccaccgtcgg cgtctcgccc gaccaccagg
     8701 gcaagggtct gggcagcgcc gtcgtgctcc ccggagtgga ggcggccgag cgcgccgggg
     8761 tgcccgcctt cctggagacc tccgcgcccc gcaacctccc cttctacgag cggctcggct
     8821 tcaccgtcac cgccgacgtc gaggtgcccg aaggaccgcg cacctggtgc atgacccgca
     8881 agcccggtgc ctaaatcgat agatcctaat caacctctgg attacaaaat ttgtgaaaga
     8941 ttgactggta ttcttaacta tgttgctcct tttacgctat gtggatacgc tgctttaatg
     9001 cctttgtatc atgctattgc ttcccgtatg gctttcattt tctcctcctt gtataaatcc
     9061 tggttgctgt ctctttatga ggagttgtgg cccgttgtca ggcaacgtgg cgtggtgtgc
     9121 actgtgtttg ctgacgcaac ccccactggt tggggcattg ccaccacctg tcagctcctt
     9181 tccgggactt tcgctttccc cctccctatt gccacggcgg aactcatcgc cgcctgcctt
     9241 gcccgctgct ggacaggggc tcggctgttg ggcactgaca attccgtggt gttgtcgggg
     9301 aaatcatcgt cctttccttg gctgctcgcc tgtgttgcca cctggattct gcgcgggacg
     9361 tccttctgct acgtcccttc ggccctcaat ccagcggacc ttccttcccg cggcctgctg
     9421 ccggctctgc ggcctcttcc gcgtcttcgc cttcgccctc agacgagtcg gatctccctt
     9481 tgggccgcct ccccgcctga gatcctttaa gaccaatgac ttacaaggca gctgtagatc
     9541 ttagccactt tttaaaagaa aaggggggac tggaagggct aattcactcc caacgaagac
     9601 aagatctgct ttttgcttgt actgggtctc tctggttaga ccagatctga gcctgggagc
     9661 tctctggcta actagggaac ccactgctta agcctcaata aagcttgcct tgagtgcttc
     9721 aagtagtgtg tgcccgtctg ttgtgtgact ctggtaacta gagatccctc agaccctttt
     9781 agtcagtgtg gaaaatctct agcagtagta gttcatgtca tcttattatt cagtatttat
     9841 aacttgcaaa gaaatgaata tcagagagtg agaggcccgg gttaattaag gaaagggcta
     9901 gatcattctt gaagacgaaa gggcctcgtg atacgcctat ttttataggt taatgtcatg
     9961 ataataatgg tttcttagac gtcaggtggc acttttcggg gaaatgtgcg cggaacccct
    10021 atttgtttat ttttctaaat acattcaaat atgtatccgc tcatgagaca ataaccctga
    10081 taaatgcttc aataatattg aaaaaggaag agtatgagta ttcaacattt ccgtgtcgcc
    10141 cttattccct tttttgcggc attttgcctt cctgtttttg ctcacccaga aacgctggtg
    10201 aaagtaaaag atgctgaaga tcagttgggt gcacgagtgg gttacatcga actggatctc
    10261 aacagcggta agatccttga gagttttcgc cccgaagaac gttttccaat gatgagcact
    10321 tttaaagttc tgctatgtgg cgcggtatta tcccgtgttg acgccgggca agagcaactc
    10381 ggtcgccgca tacactattc tcagaatgac ttggttgagt actcaccagt cacagaaaag
    10441 catcttacgg atggcatgac agtaagagaa ttatgcagtg ctgccataac catgagtgat
    10501 aacactgcgg ccaacttact tctgacaacg atcggaggac cgaaggagct aaccgctttt
    10561 ttgcacaaca tgggggatca tgtaactcgc cttgatcgtt gggaaccgga gctgaatgaa
    10621 gccataccaa acgacgagcg tgacaccacg atgcctgtag caatggcaac aacgttgcgc
    10681 aaactattaa ctggcgaact acttactcta gcttcccggc aacaattaat agactggatg
    10741 gaggcggata aagttgcagg accacttctg cgctcggccc ttccggctgg ctggtttatt
    10801 gctgataaat ctggagccgg tgagcgtggg tctcgcggta tcattgcagc actggggcca
    10861 gatggtaagc cctcccgtat cgtagttatc tacacgacgg ggagtcaggc aactatggat
    10921 gaacgaaata gacagatcgc tgagataggt gcctcactga ttaagcattg gtaactgtca
    10981 gaccaagttt actcatatat actttagatt gatttaaaac ttcattttta atttaaaagg
    11041 atctaggtga agatcctttt tgataatctc atgaccaaaa tcccttaacg tgagttttcg
    11101 ttccactgag cgtcagaccc cgtagaaaag atcaaaggat cttcttgaga tccttttttt
    11161 ctgcgcgtaa tctgctgctt gcaaacaaaa aaaccaccgc taccagcggt ggtttgtttg
    11221 ccggatcaag agctaccaac tctttttccg aaggtaactg gcttcagcag agcgcagata
    11281 ccaaatactg ttcttctagt gtagccgtag ttaggccacc acttcaagaa ctctgtagca
    11341 ccgcctacat acctcgctct gctaatcctg ttaccagtgg ctgctgccag tggcgataag
    11401 tcgtgtctta ccgggttgga ctcaagacga tagttaccgg ataaggcgca gcggtcgggc
    11461 tgaacggggg gttcgtgcac acagcccagc ttggagcgaa cgacctacac cgaactgaga
    11521 tacctacagc gtgagctatg agaaagcgcc acgcttcccg aagggagaaa ggcggacagg
    11581 tatccggtaa gcggcagggt cggaacagga gagcgcacga gggagcttcc agggggaaac
    11641 gcctggtatc tttatagtcc tgtcgggttt cgccacctct gacttgagcg tcgatttttg
    11701 tgatgctcgt caggggggcg gagcctatgg aaaaacgcca gcaacgcggc ctttttacgg
    11761 ttcctggcct tttgctggcc ttttgctcac atgttctttc ctgcgttatc ccctgattct
    11821 gtggataacc gtattaccgc ctttgagtga gctgataccg ctcgccgcag ccgaacgacc
    11881 gagcgcagcg agtcagtgag cgaggaagcg gaagagcgcc caatacgcaa accgcctctc
    11941 cccgcgcgtt ggccgattca ttaatgcagc aagctcatgg ctgactaatt ttttttattt
    12001 atgcagaggc cgaggccgcc tcggcctctg agctattcca gaagtagtga ggaggctttt
    12061 ttggaggcct aggcttttgc aaaaagctcc ccgtggcacg acaggtttcc cgactggaaa
    12121 gcgggcagtg agcgcaacgc aattaatgtg agttagctca ctcattaggc accccaggct
    12181 ttacacttta tgcttccggc tcgtatgttg tgtggaattg tgagcggata acaatttcac
    12241 acaggaaaca gctatgacat gattacgaat ttcacaaata aagcattttt ttcactgcat
    12301 tctagttgtg gtttgtccaa actcatcaat gtatcttatc atgtctggat caactggata
    12361 actcaagcta accaaaatca tcccaaactt cccaccccat accctattac cactgccaat
    12421 tacctgtggt ttcatttact ctaaacctgt gattcctctg aattattttc attttaaaga
    12481 aattgtattt gttaaatatg tactacaaac ttagtagt
//
