>Addgene plasmid #116361 | pHAGE-ERBB3-G40S | depositor partial sequence | sequence record 219235 | insert
ATGAGGGCGAACGACGCTCTGCAGGTGCTGGGCTTGCTTTTCAGCCTGGCCCGGGGCTCCGAGGTGGGCA
ACTCTCAGGCAGTGTGTCCTGGGACTCTGAATGGCCTGAGTGTGACCAGCGATGCTGAGAACCAATACCA
GACACTGTACAAGCTCTACGAGAGGTGTGAGGTGGTGATGGGGAACCTTGAGATTGTGCTCACGGGACAC
AATGCCGACCTCTCCTTCCTGCAGTGGATTCGAGAAGTGACAGGCTATGTCCTCGTGGCCATGAATGAAT
TCTCTACTCTACCATTGCCCAACCTCCGCGTGGTGCGAGGGACCCAGGTCTACGATGGGAAGTTTGCCAT
CTTCGTCATGTTGAACTATAACACCAACTCCAGCCACGCTCTGCGCCAGCTCCGCTTGACTCAGCTCACC
GAGATTCTGTCAGGGGGTGTTTATATTGAGAAGAACGATAAGCTTTGTCACATGGACACAATTGACTGGA
GGGACATCGTGAGGGACCGAGATGCTGAGATAGTGGTGAAGGACAATGGCAGAAGCTGTCCCCCCTGTCA
TGAGGTTTGCAAGGGGCGATGCTGGGGTCCTGGATCAGAAGACTGCCAGACATTGACCAAGACCATCTGT
GCTCCTCAGTGTAATGGTCACTGCTTTGGGCCCAACCCCAACCAGTGCTGCCATGATGAGTGTGCCGGGG
GCTGCTCAGGCCCTCAGGACACAGACTGCTTTGCCTGCCGGCACTTCAATGACAGTGGAGCCTGTGTACC
TCGCTGTCCACAGCCTCTTGTCTACAACAAGCTAACTTTCCAGCTGGAACCCAATCCCCACACCAAGTAT
CAGTATGGAGGAGTTTGTGTAGCCAGCTGTCCCCATAACTTTGTGGTGGATCAAACATCCTGTGTCAGGG
CCTGTCCTCCTGACAAGATGGAAGTAGATAAAAATGGGCTCAAGATGTGTGAGCCTTGTGGGGGACTATG
TCCCAAAGCCTGTGAGGGAACAGGCTCTGGGAGCCGCTTCCAGACTGTGGACTCGAGCAACATTGATGGA
TTTGTGAACTGCACCAAGATCCTGGGCAACCTGGACTTTCTGATCACCGGCCTCAATGGAGACCCCTGGC
ACAAGATCCCTGCCCTGGACCCAGAGAAGCTCAATGTCTTCCGGACAGTACGGGAGATCACAGGTTACCT
GAACATCCAGTCCTGGCCGCCCCACATGCACAACTTCAGTGTTTTTTCCAATTTGACAACCATTGGAGGC
AGAAGCCTCTACAACCGGGGCTTCTCATTGTTGATCATGAAGAACTTGAATGTCACATCTCTGGGCTTCC
GATCCCTGAAGGAAATTAGTGCTGGGCGTATCTATATAAGTGCCAATAGGCAGCTCTGCTACCACCACTC
TTTGAACTGGACCAAGGTGCTTCGGGGGCCTACGGAAGAGCGACTAGACATCAAGCATAATCGGCCGCGC
AGAGACTGCGTGGCAGAGGGCAAAGTGTGTGACCCACTGTGCTCCTCTGGGGGATGCTGGGGCCCAGGCC
CTGGTCAGTGCTTGTCCTGTCGAAATTATAGCCGAGGAGGTGTCTGTGTGACCCACTGCAACTTTCTGAA
TGGGGAGCCTCGAGAATTTGCCCATGAGGCCGAATGCTTCTCCTGCCACCCGGAATGCCAACCCATGGAG
GGCACTGCCACATGCAATGGCTCGGGCTCTGATACTTGTGCTCAATGTGCCCATTTTCGAGATGGGCCCC
ACTGTGTGAGCAGCTGCCCCCATGGAGTCCTAGGTGCCAAGGGCCCAATCTACAAGTACCCAGATGTTCA
GAATGAATGTCGGCCCTGCCATGAGAACTGCACCCAGGGGTGTAAAGGACCAGAGCTTCAAGACTGTTTA
GGACAAACACTGGTGCTGATCGGCAAAACCCATCTGACAATGGCTTTGACAGTGATAGCAGGATTGGTAG
TGATTTTCATGATGCTGGGCGGCACTTTTCTCTACTGGCGTGGGCGCCGGATTCAGAATAAAAGGGCTAT
GAGGCGATACTTGGAACGGGGTGAGAGCATAGAGCCTCTGGACCCCAGTGAGAAGGCTAACAAAGTCTTG
GCCAGAATCTTCAAAGAGACAGAGCTAAGGAAGCTTAAAGTGCTTGGCTCGGGTGTCTTTGGAACTGTGC
ACAAAGGAGTGTGGATCCCTGAGGGTGAATCAATCAAGATTCCAGTCTGCATTAAAGTCATTGAGGACAA
GAGTGGACGGCAGAGTTTTCAAGCTGTGACAGATCATATGCTGGCCATTGGCAGCCTGGACCATGCCCAC
ATTGTAAGGCTGCTGGGACTATGCCCAGGGTCATCTCTGCAGCTTGTCACTCAATATTTGCCTCTGGGTT
CTCTGCTGGATCATGTGAGACAACACCGGGGGGCACTGGGGCCACAGCTGCTGCTCAACTGGGGAGTACA
AATTGCCAAGGGAATGTACTACCTTGAGGAACATGGTATGGTGCATAGAAACCTGGCTGCCCGAAACGTG
CTACTCAAGTCACCCAGTCAGGTTCAGGTGGCAGATTTTGGTGTGGCTGACCTGCTGCCTCCTGATGATA
AGCAGCTGCTATACAGTGAGGCCAAGACTCCAATTAAGTGGATGGCCCTTGAGAGTATCCACTTTGGGAA
ATACACACACCAGAGTGATGTCTGGAGCTATGGTGTGACAGTTTGGGAGTTGATGACCTTCGGGGCAGAG
CCCTATGCAGGGCTACGATTGGCTGAAGTACCAGACCTGCTAGAGAAGGGGGAGCGGTTGGCACAGCCCC
AGATCTGCACAATTGATGTCTACATGGTGATGGTCAAGTGTTGGATGATTGATGAGAACATTCGCCCAAC
CTTTAAAGAACTAGCCAATGAGTTCACCAGGATGGCCCGAGACCCACCACGGTATCTGGTCATAAAGAGA
GAGAGTGGGCCTGGAATAGCCCCTGGGCCAGAGCCCCATGGTCTGACAAACAAGAAGCTAGAGGAAGTAG
AGCTGGAGCCAGAACTAGACCTAGACCTAGACTTGGAAGCAGAGGAGGACAACCTGGCAACCACCACACT
GGGCTCCGCCCTCAGCCTACCAGTTGGAACACTTAATCGGCCACGTGGGAGCCAGAGCCTTTTAAGTCCA
TCATCTGGATACATGCCCATGAACCAGGGTAATCTTGGGGAGTCTTGCCAGGAGTCTGCAGTTTCTGGGA
GCAGTGAACGGTGCCCCCGTCCAGTCTCTCTACACCCAATGCCACGGGGATGCCTGGCATCAGAGTCATC
AGAGGGGCATGTAACAGGCTCTGAGGCTGAGCTCCAGGAGAAAGTGTCAATGTGTAGGAGCCGGAGCAGG
AGCCGGAGCCCACGGCCACGCGGAGATAGCGCCTACCATTCCCAGCGCCACAGTCTGCTGACTCCTGTTA
CCCCACTCTCCCCACCCGGGTTAGAGGAAGAGGATGTCAACGGTTATGTCATGCCAGATACACACCTCAA
AGGTACTCCCTCCTCCCGGGAAGGCACCCTTTCTTCAGTGGGTCTCAGTTCTGTCCTGGGTACTGAAGAA
GAAGATGAAGATGAGGAGTATGAATACATGAACCGGAGGAGAAGGCACAGTCCACCTCATCCCCCTAGGC
CAAGTTCCCTTGAGGAGCTGGGTTATGAGTACATGGATGTGGGGTCAGACCTCAGTGCCTCTCTGGGCAG
CACACAGAGTTGCCCACTCCACCCTGTACCCATCATGCCCACTGCAGGCACAACTCCAGATGAAGACTAT
GAATATATGAATCGGCAACGAGATGGAGGTGGTCCTGGGGGTGATTATGCAGCCATGGGGGCCTGCCCAG
CATCTGAGCAAGGGTATGAAGAGATGAGAGCTTTTCAGGGGCCTGGACATCAGGCCCCCCATGTCCATTA
TGCCCGCCTAAAAACTCTACGTAGCTTAGAGGCTACAGACTCTGCCTTTGATAACCCTGATTACTGGCAT
AGCAGGCTTTTCCCCAAGGCTAATGCCCAGAGAACGTAA
